Addgene plasmid #146449: pGEX-6P-1-HsSmg6_1-423_H
Purpose: Bacterial Expression of HsSmg6_1-423
Depositing lab: Elisa Izaurralde. Depositing organization: Max Planck Institute for Developmental Biology.
Backbone
  Vector backbone: Unknown
  Vector type: Bacterial Expression
Growth in bacteria
  Bacterial resistance: Ampicillin, 100 μg/mL
  Growth temperature: 37°C
  Growth strain: DH5alpha
  Copy number: Low Copy
Gene/Insert
  Gene/Insert name: HsSmg6_1-423
  Species: H. sapiens (human)
  Mutation: two silent mutations T594C, A699G and two non silent mutation R291P, N341T compared to the sequence given by NCBI: NM_017575.4
  Entrez Gene: SMG6 (a.k.a. C17orf31, EST1A, SMG-6, hSMG5/7a)
  Cloning method: Unknown
Terms and licenses: Academic/Nonprofit Terms; Industry Terms: Not Available to Industry
Depositor comments: Plasmids from this collection were made available to the research community and donated after the lab closed. Please note that the sequence provided by the depositing laboratory may be theoretical/predicted or based on Sanger sequencing results. There may be discrepancies between sequencing results obtained by Addgene and the depositor sequence. If an Addgene verified sequence is not available, please contact before placing your order to request that our lab fully sequence the plasmid.
How to cite: pGEX-6P-1-HsSmg6_1-423_H was a gift from Elisa Izaurralde (Addgene plasmid # 146449 ; http://n2t.net/addgene:146449 ; RRID:Addgene_146449)
