[The description below was written by a language model from this plasmid's Addgene catalogue record and pLannotate feature annotations shown in this document.]
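Description:
pGEX-6P-1-HsSmg6_1-423_H is a 6,247 nt bacterial expression plasmid for producing an N-terminal fragment (residues 1–423) of human SMG6 as a glutathione S-transferase fusion in E. coli. The catalogue lists the backbone as unknown, but the name and the annotated features are consistent with a pGEX-6P-1-type vector. It carries a ColE1/pMB1-family origin of replication with residual pBR322 bom and rop fragments, and the record describes it as low copy. An AmpR (β-lactamase) cassette under its own promoter provides ampicillin selection.

Expression is driven by the strong hybrid tac promoter followed by a lac operator. The plasmid also carries lacI under the lacIq promoter, so the repressor it supplies keeps transcription off until it is induced with IPTG. Downstream lies the Schistosoma japonicum GST coding sequence, followed after a short linker by the SMG6 fragment in the same orientation. GST allows affinity purification or pull-down on glutathione resin. pGEX-6P vectors normally place a protease cleavage site in this linker, but no such site is annotated in the table. The meaning of the "_H" suffix is not explained, and no additional tag is annotated. A lac promoter/operator and lacZα segment downstream of lacI is backbone remnant sequence.

Relative to the NCBI reference transcript, the insert has two silent changes (T594C, A699G) and two amino-acid substitutions (R291P, N341T). SMG6 is an endonuclease acting in nonsense-mediated mRNA decay, so the construct presumably supports biochemical or interaction studies of its N-terminal region, although the record states only bacterial expression. The depositor sequence may be theoretical rather than fully verified.
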