Features (pLannotate 1.2.2; 17 found; start..end, strand, type, name):
      6..107     -  CDS            yciV (fragment): RNAAM_ECOLI - Also known as trpH From Escherichia coli (strain K12).
    183..211     +  promoter       tac promoter: strong E. coli promoter; hybrid between the trp and lac UV5 promoters
    219..235     +  protein_bind   lac operator: The lac repressor binds to the lac operator to inhibit transcription in E. coli. This inhibition can be relieved by adding lactose or isopropyl-β-D-thiogalactopyranoside (IPTG). lac repressor encoded by lacI
    258..911     +  CDS            GST26_SCHJA: Experimental evidence at protein level: Swiss-Prot protein existence level 1. GST isoenzymes appear to play a central role in the parasite detoxification system. Other functions are also suspected including a role in increasing the solubility of haematin in the parasite gut. From Schistosoma japonicum (Blood fluke).
    960..2228    +  CDS            SMG6 (fragment): EST1A_HUMAN - Also known as C17orf31, EST1A, KIAA0732. Experimental evidence at protein level: Swiss-Prot protein existence level 1. Plays a role in nonsense-mediated mRNA decay (PubMed:18974281, PubMed:19060897, PubMed:20930030, PubMed:17053788). Is thought to provide a link to the mRNA degradation machinery as it has endonuclease activity required to initiate NMD, and to serve as an adapter for UPF1 to protein phosphatase 2A (PP2A), thereby triggering UPF1 dephosphorylation (PubMed:18974281, PubMed:19060897, PubMed:20930030, PubMed:17053788). Degrades single-stranded RNA (ssRNA), but not ssD
   2264..2303    +  CDS            rop (fragment): Rop protein, which maintains plasmids at low copy number; rop
   2405..2445    +  misc_feature   bom (fragment): basis of mobility region from pBR322
   2550..2654    +  promoter       AmpR promoter: bla
   2655..3515    +  CDS            AmpR: β-lactamase; bla; confers resistance to ampicillin, carbenicillin, and related antibiotics
   3686..4274    +  rep_origin     ori: high-copy-number ColE1/pMB1/pBR322/pUC origin of replication
   4460..4511    -  misc_feature   bom (fragment): basis of mobility region from pBR322
   4518..4595    +  promoter       lacIq promoter: lacI (mutant); In the lacIq allele, a single base change in the promoter boosts expression of the lacI gene about 10-fold.
   4596..5678    +  CDS            lacI: lac repressor; lacI; The lac repressor binds to the lac operator to inhibit transcription in E. coli. This inhibition can be relieved by adding lactose or isopropyl-β-D-thiogalactopyranoside (IPTG).
   5691..5712    +  protein_bind   CAP binding site: CAP binding activates transcription in the presence of cAMP. E. coli catabolite activator protein
   5727..5757    +  promoter       lac promoter: promoter for the E. coli lac operon
   5765..5781    +  protein_bind   lac operator: The lac repressor binds to the lac operator to inhibit transcription in E. coli. This inhibition can be relieved by adding lactose or isopropyl-β-D-thiogalactopyranoside (IPTG). lac repressor encoded by lacI
   5801..5974    +  CDS            lacZα: LacZα fragment of β-galactosidase; lacZ fragment
>Addgene plasmid #146449 | pGEX-6P-1-HsSmg6_1-423_H | depositor full sequence | sequence record 288894 | Full Sequence
ACGTTATCGACTGCACGGTGCACCAATGCTTCTGGCGTCAGGCAGCCATCGGAAGCTGTGGTATGGCTGT
GCAGGTCGTAAATCACTGCATAATTCGTGTCGCTCAAGGCGCACTCCCGTTCTGGATAATGTTTTTTGCG
CCGACATCATAACGGTTCTGGCAAATATTCTGAAATGAGCTGTTGACAATTAATCATCGGCTCGTATAAT
GTGTGGAATTGTGAGCGGATAACAATTTCACACAGGAAACAGTATTCATGTCCCCTATACTAGGTTATTG
GAAAATTAAGGGCCTTGTGCAACCCACTCGACTTCTTTTGGAATATCTTGAAGAAAAATATGAAGAGCAT
TTGTATGAGCGCGATGAAGGTGATAAATGGCGAAACAAAAAGTTTGAATTGGGTTTGGAGTTTCCCAATC
TTCCTTATTATATTGATGGTGATGTTAAATTAACACAGTCTATGGCCATCATACGTTATATAGCTGACAA
GCACAACATGTTGGGTGGTTGTCCAAAAGAGCGTGCAGAGATTTCAATGCTTGAAGGAGCGGTTTTGGAT
ATTAGATACGGTGTTTCGAGAATTGCATATAGTAAAGACTTTGAAACTCTCAAAGTTGATTTTCTTAGCA
AGCTACCTGAAATGCTGAAAATGTTCGAAGATCGTTTATGTCATAAAACATATTTAAATGGTGATCATGT
AACCCATCCTGACTTCATGTTGTATGACGCTCTTGATGTTGTTTTATACATGGACCCAATGTGCCTGGAT
GCGTTCCCAAAATTAGTTTGTTTTAAAAAACGTATTGAAGCTATCCCACAAATTGATAAGTACTTGAAAT
CCAGCAAGTATATAGCATGGCCTTTGCAGGGCTGGCAAGCCACGTTTGGTGGTGGCGACCATCCTCCAAA
ATCGGATCTGGAAGTTCTGTTCCAGGGGCCCCTGGGATCCCCGGAATTGATGGCGGAAGGGCTGGAGCGT
GTGCGGATCTCCGCGTCGGAGCTGCGCGGGATCCTGGCTACTCTGGCCCCGCAGGCCGGGAGCAGAGAAA
ACATGAAGGAATTAAAGGAGGCCAGGCCGCGCAAAGATAACAGGCGTCCAGATCTGGAAATCTATAAGCC
TGGCCTTTCTCGGCTAAGGAACAAGCCCAAAATCAAGGAACCCCCTGGGAGTGAGGAATTCAAAGATGAA
ATTGTTAATGACCGAGATTGCTCTGCTGTTGAAAATGGTACACAGCCCGTTAAAGATGTCTGCAAGGAAC
TGAACAACCAAGAGCAGAATGGTCCTATAGACCCAGAAAATAATCGGGGACAAGAATCCTTTCCTAGGAC
TGCTGGACAAGAGGATCGTAGTCTAAAAATTATCAAAAGAACAAAGAAACCCGACCTGCAGATCTATCAG
CCTGGACGACGTTTGCAGACTGTTAGCAAAGAATCCGCCAGTCGGGTGGAGGAGGAAGAAGTCCTCAACC
AGGTAGAACAACTGAGAGTAGAGGAAGATGAGTGTAGGGGAAATGTTGCGAAGGAGGAAGTTGCGAATAA
ACCAGACAGGGCCGAGATAGAAAAGAGCCCAGGTGGTGGGAGAGTAGGGGCTGCAAAAGGAGAAAAAGGA
AAGAGGATGGGAAAAGGGGAGGGGGTGAGGGAAACCCACGACGACCCGGCCCGCGGGAGGCCGGGCTCCG
CAAAGCGCTACTCCCGCTCAGACAAACGAAGGAATCGCTACCGCACGCGCAGCACCAGCTCAGCTGGCAG
CAACAACAGCGCTGAGGGAGCTGGCCTGACGGATAATGGATGTCGCCGCCGCCGACAGGATAGGACCAAG
GAGAGGCCACCACTGAAGAAGCAAGTGTCTGTGTCCTCAACCGATTCCTTAGACGAGGACAGAATTGATG
AGCCTGATGGATTAGGACCCAGGAGAAGTTCAGAAAGGAAGAGACATTTAGAAAGAAACTGGTCTGGCCG
TGGGGAGGGTGAGCAGAAAACCAGTGCTAAAGAATATCGAGGCACTCTTCGTGTCACTTTCGATGCAGAA
GCCATGAACAAAGAGTCTCCCATGGTGAGGTCAGCCAGGGATGATATGGATAGAGGAAAGCCTGACAAAG
GCTTGAGCAGTGGGGGCAAAGGCTCTGAGAAGCAGGAGTCCAAAAACCCGAAACAAGAACTTCGGGGTCG
TGGTCGTGGCATTCTGATTTTGCCTGCCCATACCACCCTATCTGTCAATTCAGCAGGTTAGCTCGAGCGG
CCGCATCGTGACTGACTGACGATCTGCCTCGCGCGTTTCGGTGATGACGGTGAAAACCTCTGACACATGC
AGCTCCCGGAGACGGTCACAGCTTGTCTGTAAGCGGATGCCGGGAGCAGACAAGCCCGTCAGGGCGCGTC
AGCGGGTGTTGGCGGGTGTCGGGGCGCAGCCATGACCCAGTCACGTAGCGATAGCGGAGTGTATAATTCT
TGAAGACGAAAGGGCCTCGTGATACGCCTATTTTTATAGGTTAATGTCATGATAATAATGGTTTCTTAGA
CGTCAGGTGGCACTTTTCGGGGAAATGTGCGCGGAACCCCTATTTGTTTATTTTTCTAAATACATTCAAA
TATGTATCCGCTCATGAGACAATAACCCTGATAAATGCTTCAATAATATTGAAAAAGGAAGAGTATGAGT
ATTCAACATTTCCGTGTCGCCCTTATTCCCTTTTTTGCGGCATTTTGCCTTCCTGTTTTTGCTCACCCAG
AAACGCTGGTGAAAGTAAAAGATGCTGAAGATCAGTTGGGTGCACGAGTGGGTTACATCGAACTGGATCT
CAACAGCGGTAAGATCCTTGAGAGTTTTCGCCCCGAAGAACGTTTTCCAATGATGAGCACTTTTAAAGTT
CTGCTATGTGGCGCGGTATTATCCCGTGTTGACGCCGGGCAAGAGCAACTCGGTCGCCGCATACACTATT
CTCAGAATGACTTGGTTGAGTACTCACCAGTCACAGAAAAGCATCTTACGGATGGCATGACAGTAAGAGA
ATTATGCAGTGCTGCCATAACCATGAGTGATAACACTGCGGCCAACTTACTTCTGACAACGATCGGAGGA
CCGAAGGAGCTAACCGCTTTTTTGCACAACATGGGGGATCATGTAACTCGCCTTGATCGTTGGGAACCGG
AGCTGAATGAAGCCATACCAAACGACGAGCGTGACACCACGATGCCTGCAGCAATGGCAACAACGTTGCG
CAAACTATTAACTGGCGAACTACTTACTCTAGCTTCCCGGCAACAATTAATAGACTGGATGGAGGCGGAT
AAAGTTGCAGGACCACTTCTGCGCTCGGCCCTTCCGGCTGGCTGGTTTATTGCTGATAAATCTGGAGCCG
GTGAGCGTGGGTCTCGCGGTATCATTGCAGCACTGGGGCCAGATGGTAAGCCCTCCCGTATCGTAGTTAT
CTACACGACGGGGAGTCAGGCAACTATGGATGAACGAAATAGACAGATCGCTGAGATAGGTGCCTCACTG
ATTAAGCATTGGTAACTGTCAGACCAAGTTTACTCATATATACTTTAGATTGATTTAAAACTTCATTTTT
AATTTAAAAGGATCTAGGTGAAGATCCTTTTTGATAATCTCATGACCAAAATCCCTTAACGTGAGTTTTC
GTTCCACTGAGCGTCAGACCCCGTAGAAAAGATCAAAGGATCTTCTTGAGATCCTTTTTTTCTGCGCGTA
ATCTGCTGCTTGCAAACAAAAAAACCACCGCTACCAGCGGTGGTTTGTTTGCCGGATCAAGAGCTACCAA
CTCTTTTTCCGAAGGTAACTGGCTTCAGCAGAGCGCAGATACCAAATACTGTCCTTCTAGTGTAGCCGTA
GTTAGGCCACCACTTCAAGAACTCTGTAGCACCGCCTACATACCTCGCTCTGCTAATCCTGTTACCAGTG
GCTGCTGCCAGTGGCGATAAGTCGTGTCTTACCGGGTTGGACTCAAGACGATAGTTACCGGATAAGGCGC
AGCGGTCGGGCTGAACGGGGGGTTCGTGCACACAGCCCAGCTTGGAGCGAACGACCTACACCGAACTGAG
ATACCTACAGCGTGAGCTATGAGAAAGCGCCACGCTTCCCGAAGGGAGAAAGGCGGACAGGTATCCGGTA
AGCGGCAGGGTCGGAACAGGAGAGCGCACGAGGGAGCTTCCAGGGGGAAACGCCTGGTATCTTTATAGTC
CTGTCGGGTTTCGCCACCTCTGACTTGAGCGTCGATTTTTGTGATGCTCGTCAGGGGGGCGGAGCCTATG
GAAAAACGCCAGCAACGCGGCCTTTTTACGGTTCCTGGCCTTTTGCTGGCCTTTTGCTCACATGTTCTTT
CCTGCGTTATCCCCTGATTCTGTGGATAACCGTATTACCGCCTTTGAGTGAGCTGATACCGCTCGCCGCA
GCCGAACGACCGAGCGCAGCGAGTCAGTGAGCGAGGAAGCGGAAGAGCGCCTGATGCGGTATTTTCTCCT
TACGCATCTGTGCGGTATTTCACACCGCATAAATTCCGACACCATCGAATGGTGCAAAACCTTTCGCGGT
ATGGCATGATAGCGCCCGGAAGAGAGTCAATTCAGGGTGGTGAATGTGAAACCAGTAACGTTATACGATG
TCGCAGAGTATGCCGGTGTCTCTTATCAGACCGTTTCCCGCGTGGTGAACCAGGCCAGCCACGTTTCTGC
GAAAACGCGGGAAAAAGTGGAAGCGGCGATGGCGGAGCTGAATTACATTCCCAACCGCGTGGCACAACAA
CTGGCGGGCAAACAGTCGTTGCTGATTGGCGTTGCCACCTCCAGTCTGGCCCTGCACGCGCCGTCGCAAA
TTGTCGCGGCGATTAAATCTCGCGCCGATCAACTGGGTGCCAGCGTGGTGGTGTCGATGGTAGAACGAAG
CGGCGTCGAAGCCTGTAAAGCGGCGGTGCACAATCTTCTCGCGCAACGCGTCAGTGGGCTGATCATTAAC
TATCCGCTGGATGACCAGGATGCCATTGCTGTGGAAGCTGCCTGCACTAATGTTCCGGCGTTATTTCTTG
ATGTCTCTGACCAGACACCCATCAACAGTATTATTTTCTCCCATGAAGACGGTACGCGACTGGGCGTGGA
GCATCTGGTCGCATTGGGTCACCAGCAAATCGCGCTGTTAGCGGGCCCATTAAGTTCTGTCTCGGCGCGT
CTGCGTCTGGCTGGCTGGCATAAATATCTCACTCGCAATCAAATTCAGCCGATAGCGGAACGGGAAGGCG
ACTGGAGTGCCATGTCCGGTTTTCAACAAACCATGCAAATGCTGAATGAGGGCATCGTTCCCACTGCGAT
GCTGGTTGCCAACGATCAGATGGCGCTGGGCGCAATGCGCGCCATTACCGAGTCCGGGCTGCGCGTTGGT
GCGGATATCTCGGTAGTGGGATACGACGATACCGAAGACAGCTCATGTTATATCCCGCCGTCAACCACCA
TCAAACAGGATTTTCGCCTGCTGGGGCAAACCAGCGTGGACCGCTTGCTGCAACTCTCTCAGGGCCAGGC
GGTGAAGGGCAATCAGCTGTTGCCCGTCTCACTGGTGAAAAGAAAAACCACCCTGGCGCCCAATACGCAA
ACCGCCTCTCCCCGCGCGTTGGCCGATTCATTAATGCAGCTGGCACGACAGGTTTCCCGACTGGAAAGCG
GGCAGTGAGCGCAACGCAATTAATGTGAGTTAGCTCACTCATTAGGCACCCCAGGCTTTACACTTTATGC
TTCCGGCTCGTATGTTGTGTGGAATTGTGAGCGGATAACAATTTCACACAGGAAACAGCTATGACCATGA
TTACGGATTCACTGGCCGTCGTTTTACAACGTCGTGACTGGGAAAACCCTGGCGTTACCCAACTTAATCG
CCTTGCAGCACATCCCCCTTTCGCCAGCTGGCGTAATAGCGAAGAGGCCCGCACCGATCGCCCTTCCCAA
CAGTTGCGCAGCCTGAATGGCGAATGGCGCTTTGCCTGGTTTCCGGCACCAGAAGCGGTGCCGGAAAGCT
GGCTGGAGTGCGATCTTCCTGAGGCCGATACTGTCGTCGTCCCCTCAAACTGGCAGATGCACGGTTACGA
TGCGCCCATCTACACCAACGTAACCTATCCCATTACGGTCAATCCGCCGTTTGTTCCCACGGAGAATCCG
ACGGGTTGTTACTCGCTCACATTTAATGTTGATGAAAGCTGGCTACAGGAAGGCCAGACGCGAATTATTT
TTGATGGCGTTGGAATT
